>Addgene plasmid #51282 | pET-53-RtcB | addgene full sequence | sequence record 476974 | Addgene Long Read Sequencing Result
TAATACGACTCACTATAGGGGAATTGTGAGCGGATAACAATTCCCCTCTAGAAATAATTTTGTTTAACTT
TAAGAAGGAGATATACCATGGCACATCACCACCACCATCACGTCACAAGTTTGTACAAAAAAGCAGGCTC
TATGAATTACGAATTACTGACCACTGAAAATGCCCCGGTAAAAATGTGGACCAAAGGCGTGCCGGTAGAG
GCCGATGCGCGTCAGCAACTTATTAATACGGCGAAGATGCCGTTTATTTTCAAACATATTGCGGTAATGC
CTGATGTACACCTGGGTAAAGGTTCCACCATTGGTAGCGTGATCCCGACCAAAGGGGCGATTATTCCGGC
GGCGGTGGGCGTGGATATTGGCTGTGGAATGAACGCGCTGCGTACCGCGTTAACGGCGGAAGACCTGCCT
GAAAACCTGGCAGAGCTGCGTCAGGCGATTGAAACGGCCGTGCCGCACGGGCGTACCACTGGCCGTTGTA
AACGTGATAAAGGTGCCTGGGAAAATCCACCTGTTAACGTCGATGCTAAATGGGCTGAGCTTGAAGCCGG
TTATCAGTGGTTAACGCAAAAATATCCCCGTTTCCTGAATACCAATAACTATAAACACCTGGGAACGCTG
GGAACCGGTAACCACTTTATTGAAATCTGCCTTGATGAGTCGGACCAGGTGTGGATTATGCTGCACTCCG
GTTCACGCGGAATTGGTAACGCCATCGGGACTTACTTTATCGATCTGGCACAAAAAGAGATGCAGGAAAC
GCTTGAGACGTTGCCGTCGCGTGATCTGGCGTACTTTATGGAAGGTACGGAATACTTTGATGATTACCTG
AAAGCCGTGGCCTGGGCGCAGCTTTTTGCCAGCCTTAACCGCGATGCGATGATGGAAAACGTGGTAACGG
CATTGCAGAGCATTACGCAGAAAACGGTCAGACAGCCACAAACGCTGGCGATGGAAGAGATCAACTGTCA
CCACAACTATGTGCAAAAAGAACAGCACTTTGGTGAAGAGATCTACGTGACGCGTAAAGGCGCGGTGTCT
GCGCGTGCTGGTCAATATGGAATTATTCCCGGTTCGATGGGAGCAAAAAGCTTTATCGTCCGTGGGCTGG
GAAATGAAGAGTCGTTCTGTTCGTGCAGCCACGGTGCCGGGCGGGTAATGAGCCGAACTAAAGCGAAAAA
ACTGTTCAGCGTGGAAGATCAAATTCGTGCCACCGCGCAT
[135 nt withheld, positions 1231-1365]
GACCCAGCTTTCTTGTACAAAGTGGTTTCCGCTTGGAGCCACCCGCAGTTCGAAAAGTAAGTGATTAACC
TAGGCTGCTGCCACCGCTGAGCAATAACTAGCATAACCCCTTGGGGCCTCTAAACGGGTCTTGAGGGGTT
TTTTGCTGAAAGGAGGAACTATATCCGGATTGGCGAATGGG
[124 nt withheld, positions 1547-1670]
C
[91 nt withheld, positions 1672-1762]
A
[49 nt withheld, positions 1764-1812]
CCTTTGACGTTGGAGTCCACGTTCTTT
[37 nt withheld, positions 1840-1876]
ACCCTATCTCGGTCTATTCTTTTGATTTATAAGGGATTTTGCCGATTTCGGCCTATTGGTTAAAAAATGA
GCTGATTTAACAAAAATTTAACGCGAATTTTAACAAAATATTAACGTTTACAATTTCTGGCGGCACGATG
GCATGAGATTATCAAAAAGGATCTTCACCTAGATCCTTTTAAATTAAAAATGAAGTTTTAAATCAATCTA
AAGTATATATGAGTAAACTTGGTCTGACAGTTACCAATGCTTAATCAGTGAGGCACCTATCTCAGCGATC
TGTCTATTTCGTTCATCCATAGTTGCCTGACTCCCCGTCGTGTAGATAACTACGATACGGGAGGGCTTAC
CATCTGGCCCCAGTGCTGCAATGATACCGCGAGACCCACGCTCACCGGCTCCAGATTTATCAGCAATAAA
CCAGCCAGCCGGAAGGGCCGAGCGCAGAAGTGGTCCTGCAACTTTATCCGCCTCCATCCAGTCTATTAAT
TGTTGCCGGGAAGCTAGAGTAAGTAGTTCGCCAGTTAATAGTTTGCGCAACGTTGTTGCCATTGCTACAG
GCATCGTGGTGTCACGCTCGTCGTTTGGTATGGCTTCATTCAGCTCCGGTTCCCAACGATCAAGGCGAGT
TACATGATCCCCCATGTTGTGCAAAAAAGCGGTTAGCTCCTTCGGTCCTCCGATCGTTGTCAGAAGTAAG
TTGGCCGCAGTGTTATCACTCATGGTTATGGCAGCACTGCATAATTCTCTTACTGTCATGCCATCCGTAA
GATGCTTTTCTGTGACTGGTGAGTACTCAACCAAGTCATTCTGAGAATAGTGTATGCGGCGACCGAGTTG
CTCTTGCCCGGCGTCAATACGGGATAATACCGCGCCACATAGCAGAACTTTAAAAGTGCTCATCATTGGA
AAACGTTCTTCGGGGCGAAAACTCTCAAGGATCTTACCGCTGTTGAGATCCAGTTCGATGTAACCCACTC
GTGCACCCAACTGATCTTCAGCATCTTTTACTTTCACCAGCGTTTCTGGGTGAGCAAAAACAGGAAGGCA
AAATGCCGCAAAAAAGGGAATAAGGGCGACACGGAAATGTTGAATACTCATACTCTTCCTTTTTCAATCA
TGATTGAAGCATTTATCAGGGTTATTGTCTCATGAGCGGATACATATTTGAATGTATTTAGAAAAATAAA
CAAATAGGTCATGACCAAAATCCCTTAACGTGAGTTTTCGTTCCACTGAGCGTCAGACCCCGTAGAAAAG
ATCAAAGGATCTTCTTGAGATCCTTTTTTTCTGCGCGTAATCTGCTGCTTGCAAACAAAAAAACCACCGC
TACCAGCGGTGGTTTGTTTGCCGGATCAAGAGCTACCAACTCTTTTTCCGAAGGTAACTGGCTTCAGCAG
AGCGCAGATACCAAATACTGTCCTTCTAGTGTAGCCGTAGTTAGGCCACCACTTCAAGAACTCTGTAGCA
CCGCCTACATACCTCGCTCTGCTAATCCTGTTACCAGTGGCTGCTGCCAGTGGCGATAAGTCGTGTCTTA
CCGGGTTGGACTCAAGACGATAGTTACCGGATAAGGCGCAGCGGTCGGGCTGAACGGGGGGTTCGTGCAC
ACAGCCCAGCTTGGAGCGAACGACCTACACCGAACTGAGATACCTACAGCGTGAGCTATGAGAAAGCGCC
ACGCTTCCCGAAGGGAGAAAGGCGGACAGGTATCCGGTAAGCGGCAGGGTCGGAACAGGAGAGCGCACGA
GGGAGCTTCCAGGGGGAAACGCCTGGTATCTTTATAGTCCTGTCGGGTTTCGCCACCTCTGACTTGAGCG
TCGATTTTTGTGATGCTCGTCAGGGGGGCGGAGCCTATGGAAAAACGCCAGCAACGCGGCCTTTTTACGG
TTCCTGGCCTTTTGCTGGCCTTTTGCTCACATGTTCTTTCCTGCGTTATCCCCTGATTCTGTGGATAACC
GTATTACCGCCTTTGAGTGAGCTGATACCGCTCGCCGCAGCCGAACGACCGAGCGCAGCGAGTCAGTGAG
CGAGGAAGCGGAAGAGCGCCTGATGCGGTATTTTCTCCTTACGCATCTGTGCGGTATTTCACACCGCAAT
GGTGCACTCTCAGTACAATCTGCTCTGATGCCGCATAGTTAAGCCAGTATACACTCCGCTATCGCTACGT
GACTGGGTCATGGCTGCGCCCCGACACCCGCCAACACCCGCTGACGCGCCCTGACGGGCTTGTCTGCTCC
CGGCATCCGCTTACAGACAAGCTGTGACCGTCTCCGGGAGCTGCATGTGTCAGAGGTTTTCACCGTCATC
ACCGAAACGCGCGAGGCAGCTGCGGTAAAGCTCATCAGCGTGGTCGTGAAGCGATTCACAGATGTCTGCC
TGTTCATCCGCGTCCAGCTCGTTGAGTTTCTCCAGAAGCGTTAATGTCTGGCTTCTGATAAAGCGGGCCA
TGTTAAGGGCGGTTTTTTCCTGTTTGGTCACTGATGCCTCCGTGTAAGGGGGATTTCTGTTCATGGGGGT
AATGATACCGATGAAACGAGAGAGGATGCTCACGATACGGGTTACTGATGATGAACATGCCCGGTTACTG
GAACGTTGTGAGGGTAAACAACTGGCGGTATGGATGCGGCGGGACCAGAGAAAAATCACTCAGGGTCAAT
GCCAGCGCTTCGTTAATACAGATGTAGGTGTTCCACAGGGTAGCCAGCAGCATCCTGCGATGCAGATCCG
GAACATAATGGTGCAGGGCGCTGACTTCCGCGTTTCCAGACTTTACGAAACACGGAAACCGAAGACCATT
CATGTTGTTGCTCAGGTCGCAGACGTTTTGCAGCAGCAGTCGCTTCACGTTCGCTCGCGTATCGGTGATT
CATTCTGCTAACCAGTAAGGCAACCCCGCCAGCCTAGCCGGGTCCTCAACGACAGGAGCACGATCATGCT
AGTCATGCCCCGCGCCCACCGGAAGGAGCTGACTGGGTTGAAGGCTCTCAAGGGCATCGGTCGAGATCCC
GGTGCCTAATGAGTGAGCTAACTTACATTAATTGCGTTGCGCTCACTGCCCGCTTTCCAGTCGGGAAACC
TGTCGTGCCAGCTGCATTAATGAATCGGCCAACGCGCGGGGAGAGGCGGTTTGCGTATTGGGCGCCAGGG
TGGTTTTTCTTTTCACCAGTGAGACGGGCAACAGCTGATTGCCCTTCACCGCCTGGCCCTGAGAGAGTTG
CAGCAAGCGGTCCACGCTGGTTTGCCCCAGCAGGCGAAAATCCTGTTTGATGGTGGTTAACGGCGGGATA
TAACATGAGCTGTCTTCGGTATCGTCGTATCCCACTACCGAGATGTCCGCACCAACGCGCAGCCCGGACT
CGGTAATGGCGCGCATTGCGCCCAGCGCCATCTGATCGTTGGCAACCAGCATCGCAGTGGGAACGATGCC
CTCATTCAGCATTTGCATGGTTTGTTGAAAACCGGACATGGCACTCCAGTCGCCTTCCCGTTCCGCTATC
GGCTGAATTTGATTGCGAGTGAGATATTTATGCCAGCCAGCCAGACGCAGACGCGCCGAGACAGAACTTA
ATGGGCCCGCTAACAGCGCGATTTGCTGGTGACCCAATGCGACCAGATGCTCCACGCCCAGTCGCGTACC
GTCTTCATGGGAGAAAATAATACTGTTGATGGGTGTCTGGTCAGAGACATCAAGAAATAACGCCGGAACA
TTAGTGCAGGCAGCTTCCACAGCAATGGCATCCTGGTCATCCAGCGGATAGTTAATGATCAGCCCACTGA
CGCGTTGCGCGAGAAGATTGTGCACCGCCGCTTTACAGGCTTCGACGCCGCTTCGTTCTACCATCGACAC
CACCACGCTGGCACCCAGTTGATCGGCGCGAGATTTAATCGCCGCGACAATTTGCGACGGCGCGTGCAGG
GCCAGACTGGAGGTGGCAACGCCAATCAGCAACGACTGTTTGCCCGCCAGTTGTTGTGCCACGCGGTTGG
GAATGTAATTCAGCTCCGCCATCGCCGCTTCCACTTTTTCCCGCGTTTTCGCAGAAACGTGGCTGGCCTG
GTTCACCACGCGGGAAACGGTCTGATAAGAGACACCGGCATACTCTGCGACATCGTATAACGTTACTGGT
TTCACATTCACCACCCTGAATTGACTCTCTTCCGGGCGCTATCATGCCATACCGCGAAAGGTTTTGCGCC
ATTCGATGGTGTCCGGGATCTCGACGCTCTCCCTTATGCGACTCCTGCATTAGGAAGCAGCCCAGTAGTA
GGTTGAGGCCGTTGAGCACCGCCGCCGCAAGGAATGGTGCATGCAAGGAGATGGCGCCCAACAGTCCCCC
GGCCACGGGGCCTGCCACCATACCCACGCCGAAACAAGCGCTCATGAGCCCGAAGTGGCGAGCCCGATCT
TCCCCATCGGTGATGTCGGCGATATAGGCGCCAGCAACCGCACCTGTGGCGCCGGTGATGCCGGCCACGA
TGCGTCCGGCGTAGAGGATCGAGATCGATCTCGATCCCGCGAAAT
Features (pLannotate 1.2.2; 21 found; start..end, strand, type, name):
      1..19      +  promoter       T7 promoter: promoter for bacteriophage T7 RNA polymerase
     20..44      +  protein_bind   lac operator: The lac repressor binds to the lac operator to inhibit transcription in E. coli. This inhibition can be relieved by adding lactose or isopropyl-β-D-thiogalactopyranoside (IPTG). lac repressor encoded by lacI
     59..81      +  RBS            RBS: efficient ribosome binding site from bacteriophage T7 gene 10 (Olins and Rangwala, 1989)
    115..139     +  protein_bind   attB1: mutant version of attB; recombination site for the Gateway® BP reaction BP Clonase™
    142..1365    +  CDS            rtcB (sequence partly withheld): RTCB_ECOLI - Also known as yhgL. Experimental evidence at protein level: Swiss-Prot protein existence level 1. GTP-dependent RNA ligase that is involved in tRNA splicing and RNA repair (PubMed:21224389, PubMed:21757685, PubMed:22045815, PubMed:22730297, PubMed:22474365, PubMed:26858100). Joins RNA with 2',3'-cyclic-phosphate or 3'-phosphate ends to RNA with 5'-hydroxy ends (PubMed:21224389, PubMed:21757685, PubMed:22045815, PubMed:22730297, PubMed:22474365, PubMed:26858100). Also acts as a DNA ligase in case of DNA damage by splicing 'dirty' DNA breaks, characterized by 3'- phosphate (or cycli
   1367..1391    -  protein_bind   attB2: mutant version of attB; recombination site for the Gateway® BP reaction BP Clonase™
   1399..1422    +  CDS            Strep-Tag II: peptide that binds Strep-Tactin®, an engineered form of streptavidin
   1438..1455    +  CDS            SET1 (fragment): solubility-enhancement tag derived from T7 phage gene 10B
   1463..1510    +  terminator     T7 terminator: transcription terminator for bacteriophage T7 RNA polymerase
   1547..2002    +  rep_origin     f1 ori (sequence partly withheld): f1 bacteriophage origin of replication; arrow indicates direction of (+) strand synthesis
   2117..2977    -  CDS            AmpR: β-lactamase; bla; confers resistance to ampicillin, carbenicillin, and related antibiotics
   2978..3070    -  promoter       AmpR promoter: bla
   3151..3739    +  rep_origin     ori: high-copy-number ColE1/pMB1/pBR322/pUC origin of replication
   3925..4064    -  misc_feature   bom: basis of mobility region from pBR322
   4166..4357    -  CDS            rop: Rop protein, which maintains plasmids at low copy number; rop
   4374..4754    +  CDS            YPB1_ECOLX: Protein predicted: Swiss-Prot protein existence level 4. From Escherichia coli.
   4816..4880    -  CDS            TcR (fragment): tetracycline efflux protein; tet; confers resistance to tetracycline
   4895..4916    -  protein_bind   CAP binding site: CAP binding activates transcription in the presence of cAMP. E. coli catabolite activator protein
   4929..6011    -  CDS            lacI: lac repressor; lacI; The lac repressor binds to the lac operator to inhibit transcription in E. coli. This inhibition can be relieved by adding lactose or isopropyl-β-D-thiogalactopyranoside (IPTG).
   6012..6089    -  promoter       lacI promoter: lacI
   6097..6376    -  CDS            TcR (fragment): tetracycline efflux protein; tet; confers resistance to tetracycline
