[The description below was written by a language model from this plasmid's Addgene catalogue record and pLannotate feature annotations shown in this document.]
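Description:
pET-53-RtcB is a bacterial expression plasmid for producing the Escherichia coli RNA ligase RtcB in E. coli. It was made by Gateway recombination into the Novagen pET-53-DEST backbone. It confers ampicillin resistance through β-lactamase and replicates from a pBR322-type ColE1 origin. The bom region and the rop gene are retained, which is consistent with the low copy number listed in the catalogue entry. An f1 phage origin is also present, along with leftover tetracycline-resistance fragments from the pBR322 lineage. The catalogue gives a total size of about 6.4 kb, in line with the 6,401 nt sequenced record.

The expression cassette is a standard T7lac arrangement. A T7 promoter is followed directly by a lac operator and the T7 gene 10 ribosome binding site, and the plasmid carries its own lacI gene. Transcription therefore stays repressed until IPTG is added in a host that supplies T7 RNA polymerase; the depositor names a BL21(DE3) RIPL strain for expression. The rtcB coding sequence sits between attB1 and attB2 sites left by the Gateway reaction. The catalogue records an N-terminal 6xHis tag contributed by the backbone, although the automated annotation does not mark it as a separate feature. A Strep-Tag II sequence lies downstream of attB2, ahead of the T7 terminator, but the record does not say whether it is translated in frame with RtcB or excluded by a stop codon.

RtcB is a GTP-dependent ligase that joins RNA ends bearing 2',3'-cyclic phosphate or 3'-phosphate to 5'-hydroxyl ends. The associated publication concerns 5'-hydroxyl RNA sequencing for global analysis of RNA cleavage, which suggests the plasmid serves as a source of recombinant ligase for capturing such RNA ends.
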