Addgene plasmid #51282: pET-53-RtcB
Purpose: E. coli expression vector for E. coli RtcB RNA ligase
Depositing lab: Jay Hesselberth. Depositing organization: University of Colorado Denver and Anschutz Medical Campus. Publication: Global analysis of RNA cleavage by 5'-hydroxyl RNA sequencing. Peach SE, York K, Hesselberth JR. Nucleic Acids Res. 2015 May 22. pii: gkv536. 10.1093/nar/gkv536 PubMed 26001965.
Backbone
  Vector backbone: pET-53-DEST
  Backbone manufacturer: EMD / Novagen
  Backbone size w/o insert (bp): 5230
  Total vector size (bp): 6430
  Vector type: Bacterial Expression
Growth in bacteria
  Bacterial resistance: Ampicillin, 100 μg/mL
  Growth temperature: 37°C
  Growth strain: DH5alpha
  Copy number: Low Copy
Gene/Insert
  Gene/Insert name: E. coli RtcB
  Species: E. coli
  Insert size (bp): 1199
  Promoter: T7 RNA Polymerase
  Tag / fusion protein: 6xHis (N terminal on backbone)
  Cloning method: Gateway Cloning
  Sequencing primers: 5′ T7 promoter; 3′ T7 terminator
Terms and licenses: Academic/Nonprofit Terms; Industry Terms: Not Available to Industry
Depositor comments: Use expression strain: BL21 (DE3) RIPL
How to cite: pET-53-RtcB was a gift from Jay Hesselberth (Addgene plasmid # 51282 ; http://n2t.net/addgene:51282 ; RRID:Addgene_51282)
