>Addgene plasmid #51282 | pET-53-RtcB | addgene partial sequence | sequence record 80763 | pBRrevBam 5'-GGTGATGTCGGCGATATAGG-3'
CCGGCCACGATGCGTCCGGCGTAGAGGATCGAGATCGATCTCGATCCCGCGAAATTAATACGACTCACTA
TAGGGGAATTGTGAGCGGATAACAATTCCCCTCTAGAAATAATTTTGTTTAACTTTAAGAAGGAGATATA
CCATGGCACATCACCACCACCATCACGTCACAAGTTTGTACAAAAAAGCAGGCTCTATGAATTACGAATT
ACTGACCACTGAAAATGCCCCGGTAAAAATGTGGACCAAAGGCGTGCCGGTAGAGGCCGATGCGCGTCAG
CAACTTATTAATACGGCGAAGATGCCGTTTATTTTCAAACATATTGCGGTAATGCCTGATGTACACCTGG
GTAAAGGTTCCACCATTGGTAGCGTGATCCCGACCAAAGGGGCGATTATTCCGGCGGCGGTGGGCGTGGA
TATTGGCTGTGGAATGAACGCGCTGCGTACCGCGTTAACGGCGGAAGACCTGCCTGAAAACCTGGCAGAG
CTGCGTCAGGCGATTGAAACGGCCGTGCCGCACGGGCGTACCACTGGCCGTTGTAAACGTGATAAAGGTG
CCTGGGAAAATCCACCTGTTAACGTCGATGCTAAATGGGCTGAGCTTGAAGCCGGTTATCAGTGGTTAAC
GCAAAAATATCCCCGTTTCCTGAATACCAATAACTATAAACACCTGGGAACGCTGGGAACCGGTAACCAC
TTTATTGAAATCTGCCTTGATGAGTCGGACCAGGTGTGGATTATGCTGCACTCCGGTTCACGCGGAATTG
GTAACGCCATCGGGACTTACTTTATCGATCTGGCACAAAAAGAGATGCAGGAAACGCTTGAGACGTTGCC
GTCGCGTGATCTGGCGTACTTTATGGA
